>Addgene plasmid #213629 | pET SUMO-FL-syt1 5W | addgene full sequence | sequence record 421659 | Addgene NGS Result
TGAGCGTCAGACCCCGTAGAAAAGATCAAAGGATCTTCTTGAGATCCTTTTTTTCTGCGCGTAATCTGCT
GCTTGCAAACAAAAAAACCACCGCTACCAGCGGTGGTTTGTTTGCCGGATCAAGAGCTACCAACTCTTTT
TCCGAAGGTAACTGGCTTCAGCAGAGCGCAGATACCAAATACTGTCCTTCTAGTGTAGCCGTAGTTAGGC
CACCACTTCAAGAACTCTGTAGCACCGCCTACATACCTCGCTCTGCTAATCCTGTTACCAGTGGCTGCTG
CCAGTGGCGATAAGTCGTGTCTTACCGGGTTGGACTCAAGACGATAGTTACCGGATAAGGCGCAGCGGTC
GGGCTGAACGGGGGGTTCGTGCACACAGCCCAGCTTGGAGCGAACGACCTACACCGAACTGAGATACCTA
CAGCGTGAGCTATGAGAAAGCGCCACGCTTCCCGAAGGGAGAAAGGCGGACAGGTATCCGGTAAGCGGCA
GGGTCGGAACAGGAGAGCGCACGAGGGAGCTTCCAGGGGGAAACGCCTGGTATCTTTATAGTCCTGTCGG
GTTTCGCCACCTCTGACTTGAGCGTCGATTTTTGTGATGCTCGTCAGGGGGGCGGAGCCTATGGAAAAAC
GCCAGCAACGCGGCCTTTTTACGGTTCCTGGCCTTTTGCTGGCCTTTTGCTCACATGTTCTTTCCTGCGT
TATCCCCTGATTCTGTGGATAACCGTATTACCGCCTTTGAGTGAGCTGATACCGCTCGCCGCAGCCGAAC
GACCGAGCGCAGCGAGTCAGTGAGCGAGGAAGCGGAAGAGCGCCTGATGCGGTATTTTCTCCTTACGCAT
CTGTGCGGTATTTCACACCGCAATGGTGCACTCTCAGTACAATCTGCTCTGATGCCGCATAGTTAAGCCA
GTATACACTCCGCTATCGCTACGTGACTGGGTCATGGCTGCGCCCCGACACCCGCCAACACCCGCTGACG
CGCCCTGACGGGCTTGTCTGCTCCCGGCATCCGCTTACAGACAAGCTGTGACCGTCTCCGGGAGCTGCAT
GTGTCAGAGGTTTTCACCGTCATCACCGAAACGCGCGAGGCAGCTGCGGTAAAGCTCATCAGCGTGGTCG
TGAAGCGATTCACAGATGTCTGCCTGTTCATCCGCGTCCAGCTCGTTGAGTTTCTCCAGAAGCGTTAATG
TCTGGCTTCTGATAAAGCGGGCCATGTTAAGGGCGGTTTTTTCCTGTTTGGTCACTGATGCCTCCGTGTA
AGGGGGATTTCTGTTCATGGGGGTAATGATACCGATGAAACGAGAGAGGATGCTCACGATACGGGTTACT
GATGATGAACATGCCCGGTTACTGGAACGTTGTGAGGGTAAACAACTGGCGGTATGGATGCGGCGGGACC
AGAGAAAAATCACTCAGGGTCAATGCCAGCGCTTCGTTAATACAGATGTAGGTGTTCCACAGGGTAGCCA
GCAGCATCCTGCGATGCAGATCCGGAACATAATGGTGCAGGGCGCTGACTTCCGCGTTTCCAGACTTTAC
GAAACACGGAAACCGAAGACCATTCATGTTGTTGCTCAGGTCGCAGACGTTTTGCAGCAGCAGTCGCTTC
ACGTTCGCTCGCGTATCGGTGATTCATTCTGCTAACCAGTAAGGCAACCCCGCCAGCCTAGCCGGGTCCT
CAACGACAGGAGCACGATCATGCGCACCCGTGGGGCCGCCATGCCGGCGATAATGGCCTGCTTCTCGCCG
AAACGTTTGGTGGCGGGACCAGTGACGAAGGCTTGAGCGAGGGCGTGCAAGATTCCGAATACCGCAAGCG
ACAGGCCGATCATCGTCGCGCTCCAGCGAAAGCGGTCCTCGCCGAAAATGACCCAGAGCGCTGCCGGCAC
CTGTCCTACGAGTTGCATGATAAAGAAGACAGTCATAAGTGCGGCGACGATAGTCATGCCCCGCGCCCAC
CGGAAGGAGCTGACTGGGTTGAAGGCTCTCAAGGGCATCGGTCGAGATCCCGGTGCCTAATGAGTGAGCT
AACTTACATTAATTGCGTTGCGCTCACTGCCCGCTTTCCAGTCGGGAAACCTGTCGTGCCAGCTGCATTA
ATGAATCGGCCAACGCGCGGGGAGAGGCGGTTTGCGTATTGGGCGCCAGGGTGGTTTTTCTTTTCACCAG
TGAGACGGGCAACAGCTGATTGCCCTTCACCGCCTGGCCCTGAGAGAGTTGCAGCAAGCGGTCCACGCTG
GTTTGCCCCAGCAGGCGAAAATCCTGTTTGATGGTGGTTAACGGCGGGATATAACATGAGCTGTCTTCGG
TATCGTCGTATCCCACTACCGAGATATCCGCACCAACGCGCAGCCCGGACTCGGTAATGGCGCGCATTGC
GCCCAGCGCCATCTGATCGTTGGCAACCAGCATCGCAGTGGGAACGATGCCCTCATTCAGCATTTGCATG
GTTTGTTGAAAACCGGACATGGCACTCCAGTCGCCTTCCCGTTCCGCTATCGGCTGAATTTGATTGCGAG
TGAGATATTTATGCCAGCCAGCCAGACGCAGACGCGCCGAGACAGAACTTAATGGGCCCGCTAACAGCGC
GATTTGCTGGTGACCCAATGCGACCAGATGCTCCACGCCCAGTCGCGTACCGTCTTCATGGGAGAAAATA
ATACTGTTGATGGGTGTCTGGTCAGAGACATCAAGAAATAACGCCGGAACATTAGTGCAGGCAGCTTCCA
CAGCAATGGCATCCTGGTCATCCAGCGGATAGTTAATGATCAGCCCACTGACGCGTTGCGCGAGAAGATT
GTGCACCGCCGCTTTACAGGCTTCGACGCCGCTTCGTTCTACCATCGACACCACCACGCTGGCACCCAGT
TGATCGGCGCGAGATTTAATCGCCGCGACAATTTGCGACGGCGCGTGCAGGGCCAGACTGGAGGTGGCAA
CGCCAATCAGCAACGACTGTTTGCCCGCCAGTTGTTGTGCCACGCGGTTGGGAATGTAATTCAGCTCCGC
CATCGCCGCTTCCACTTTTTCCCGCGTTTTCGCAGAAACGTGGCTGGCCTGGTTCACCACGCGGGAAACG
GTCTGATAAGAGACACCGGCATACTCTGCGACATCGTATAACGTTACTGGTTTCACATTCACCACCCTGA
ATTGACTCTCTTCCGGGCGCTATCATGCCATACCGCGAAAGGTTTTGCGCCATTCGATGGTGTCCGGGAT
CTCGACGCTCTCCCTTATGCGACTCCTGCATTAGGAAGCAGCCCAGTAGTAGGTTGAGGCCGTTGAGCAC
CGCCGCCGCAAGGAATGGTGCATGCAAGGAGATGGCGCCCAACAGTCCCCCGGCCACGGGGCCTGCCACC
ATACCCACGCCGAAACAAGCGCTCATGAGCCCGAAGTGGCGAGCCCGATCTTCCCCATCGGTGATGTCGG
CGATATAGGCGCCAGCAACCGCACCTGTGGCGCCGGTGATGCCGGCCACGATGCGTCCGGCGTAGAGGAT
CGAGATCTCGATCCCGCGAAATTAATACGACTCACTATAGGGGAATTGTGAGCGGATAACAATTCCCCTC
TAGAAATAATTTTGTTTAACTTTAAGAAGGAGATATACATATGGGCAGCAGCCATCATCATCATCATCAC
GGCAGCGGCCTGGTGCCGCGCGGCAGCGCTAGCATGTCGGACTCAGAAGTCAATCAAGAAGCTAAGCCAG
AGGTCAAGCCAGAAGTCAAGCCTGAGACTCACATCAATTTAAAGGTGTCCGATGGATCTTCAGAGATCTT
CTTCAAGATCAAAAAGACCACTCCTTTAAGAAGGCTGATGGAAGCGTTCGCTAAAAGACAGGGTAAGGAA
ATGGACTCCTTAAGATTCTTGTACGACGGTATTAGAATTCAAGCTGATCAGACCCCTGAAGATTTGGACA
TGGAGGATAACGATATTATTGAGGCTCACAGAGAACAGATTGGTGGATCCGTGAGTGCCAGTCATCCTGA
GGCCCTGGCCGCCCCTGTCACCACTGTTGCGACCCTTGTCCCACACAATGCCACTGAGCCAGCCAGTCCT
GGGGAAGGGAAGGAAGATGCCTTTTCCAAGCTGAAGCAGAAGTTTATGAATGAGCTGCATAAAATTCCAT
TGCCACCGTGGGCCTTAATAGCCATAGCCATAGTTGCGGTCCTTTTAGTCGTAACCTGCTGCTTTTGTGT
CTGTAAGAAATGTTTGTTCAAAAAGAAAAACAAGAAGAAGGGGAAGGAAAAGGGAGGAAAGAACGCCATT
AACATGAAAGACGTGAAAGACTTAGGGAAGACCATGAAGGATCAGGCCCTTAAGGATGACGATGCTGAAA
CCGGACTGACTGATGGAGAAGAAAAGGAAGAGCCCAAGGAAGAGGAGAAGCTTGGAAAGCTCCAATATTC
ACTGGACTATGACTTCCAGAATAACCAGCTGTTGGTGGGAATCATCCAGGCTGCTGAACTGCCCGCCCTG
GACTGGGGGGGTACATCCGATCCATACGTCAAAGTCTTCCTGCTGCCTGACAAAAAGAAGAAATTTGAGA
CTAAAGTCCACCGGAAAACCCTCAATCCAGTCTTCAATGAACAATTTACTTTCAAGGTACCCTACTCGGA
ATTAGGTGGCAAAACCCTGGTGATGGCTGTGTATGACTGGGATCGCTGGTCCAAGCACGACATCATCGGA
GAGTTCAAAGTTCCTATGAACACCGTGGATTTTGGCCATGTGACCGAGGAGTGGCGCGATCTCCAGAGCG
CTGAGAAAGAAGAGCAAGAGAAACTGGGTGACATCGCATTCTCCCTCCGCTACGTCCCTACTGCCGGCAA
ACTGACTGTTGTCATTCTGGAAGCCAAGAACCTGAAGAAGATGGATTGGGGTGGCTTATCTGATCCCTAC
GTGAAGATTCACCTGATGCAGAACGGTAAGAGGCTGAAGAAGAAAAAGACGACGATTAAGAAGAACACAC
TCAACCCCTACTACAACGAGTCCTTCAGCTTTGAAGTTCCGTTCGAGCAAATCCAGAAAGTGCAAGTGGT
GGTAACTGTTTTGGACTGGGACAAGTGCGGCAAGAACGACGCGATCGGCAAAGTCTTCGTTGGTTACAAC
AGCACTGGGGCGGAGCTGCGACACTGGTCAGACATGCTGGCCAACCCCCGGCGACCCATCGCACAGTGGC
ACACTCTGCAGGTAGAGGAGGAGGTTGATGCCATGCTGGCTGTCAAGAAGTAAAAGCTTAGGTATTTATT
CGGCGCAAAGTGCGTCGGGTGATGCTGCCAACTTAGTCGAGCACCACCACCACCACCACTGAGATCCGGC
TGCTAACAAAGCCCGAAAGGAAGCTGAGTTGGCTGCTGCCACCGCTGAGCAATAACTAGCATAACCCCTT
GGGGCCTCTAAACGGGTCTTGAGGGGTTTTTTGCTGAAAGGAGGAACTATATCCGGATTGGCGAATGGG
[124 nt withheld, positions 5460-5583]
C
[91 nt withheld, positions 5585-5675]
A
[49 nt withheld, positions 5677-5725]
CCTTTGACGTTGGAGTCCACGTTCTTT
[37 nt withheld, positions 5753-5789]
ACCCTATCTCGGTCTATTCTTTTGATTTATAAGGGATTTTGCCGATTTCGGCCTATTGGTTAAAAAATGA
GCTGATTTAACAAAAATTTAACGCGAATTTTAACAAAATATTAACGCTTACAATTTAGGTGGCACTTTTC
GGGGAAATGTGCGCGGAACCCCTATTTGTTTATTTTTCTAAATACATTCAAATATGTATCCGCTCATGAA
TTAATTCTTAGAAAAACTCATCGAGCATCAAATGAAACTGCAATTTATTCATATCAGGATTATCAATACC
ATATTTTTGAAAAAGCCGTTTCTGTAATGAAGGAGAAAACTCACCGAGGCAGTTCCATAGGATGGCAAGA
TCCTGGTATCGGTCTGCGATTCCGACTCGTCCAACATCAATACAACCTATTAATTTCCCCTCGTCAAAAA
TAAGGTTATCAAGTGAGAAATCACCATGAGTGACGACTGAATCCGGTGAGAATGGCAAAAGTTTATGCAT
TTCTTTCCAGACTTGTTCAACAGGCCAGCCATTACGCTCGTCATCAAAATCACTCGCATCAACCAAACCG
TTATTCATTCGTGATTGCGCCTGAGCGAGACGAAATACGCGATCGCTGTTAAAAGGACAATTACAAACAG
GAATCGAATGCAACCGGCGCAGGAACACTGCCAGCGCATCAACAATATTTTCACCTGAATCAGGATATTC
TTCTAATACCTGGAATGCTGTTTTCCCGGGGATCGCAGTGGTGAGTAACCATGCATCATCAGGAGTACGG
ATAAAATGCTTGATGGTCGGAAGAGGCATAAATTCCGTCAGCCAGTTTAGTCTGACCATCTCATCTGTAA
CATCATTGGCAACGCTACCTTTGCCATGTTTCAGAAACAACTCTGGCGCATCGGGCTTCCCATACAATCG
ATAGATTGTCGCACCTGATTGCCCGACATTATCGCGAGCCCATTTATACCCATATAAATCAGCATCCATG
TTGGAATTTAATCGCGGCCTAGAGCAAGACGTTTCCCGTTGAATATGGCTCATAACACCCCTTGTATTAC
TGTTTATGTAAGCAGACAGTTTTATTGTTCATGACCAAAATCCCTTAACGTGAGTTTTCGTTCCAC
Features (pLannotate 1.2.2; 22 found; start..end, strand, type, name):
     39..627     +  rep_origin     ori: high-copy-number ColE1/pMB1/pBR322/pUC origin of replication
    813..952     -  misc_feature   bom: basis of mobility region from pBR322
   1054..1245    -  CDS            rop: Rop protein, which maintains plasmids at low copy number; rop
   1262..1642    +  CDS            YPB1_ECOLX: Protein predicted: Swiss-Prot protein existence level 4. From Escherichia coli.
   1714..2005    -  CDS            TcR (fragment): tetracycline efflux protein; tet; confers resistance to tetracycline
   2020..2041    -  protein_bind   CAP binding site: CAP binding activates transcription in the presence of cAMP. E. coli catabolite activator protein
   2054..3136    -  CDS            lacI: lac repressor; lacI; The lac repressor binds to the lac operator to inhibit transcription in E. coli. This inhibition can be relieved by adding lactose or isopropyl-β-D-thiogalactopyranoside (IPTG).
   3137..3214    -  promoter       lacI promoter: lacI
   3222..3501    -  CDS            TcR (fragment): tetracycline efflux protein; tet; confers resistance to tetracycline
   3523..3541    +  promoter       T7 promoter: promoter for bacteriophage T7 RNA polymerase
   3542..3566    +  protein_bind   lac operator: The lac repressor binds to the lac operator to inhibit transcription in E. coli. This inhibition can be relieved by adding lactose or isopropyl-β-D-thiogalactopyranoside (IPTG). lac repressor encoded by lacI
   3581..3603    +  RBS            RBS: efficient ribosome binding site from bacteriophage T7 gene 10 (Olins and Rangwala, 1989)
   3623..3639    +  CDS            capTEV™ (fragment): composite tag for in vivo biotinylation, TEV protease cleavage, and 6xHis tagging
   3650..3667    +  CDS            thrombin site: thrombin recognition and cleavage site
   3674..3966    +  CDS            SUMO (fragment): cleavable ubiquitin-like protein tag; S. cerevisiae SMT3 (truncated)
   3971..5230    +  CDS            Syt1: SYT1_RAT - Experimental evidence at protein level: Swiss-Prot protein existence level 1. (Microbial infection) Receptor for C.botulinum neurotoxin type G (BoNT/G, botG); unlike the case with BoNT/B, interaction is not improved in the presence of gangliosides (PubMed:15123599, PubMed:20219474). BoNT/G toxin binds to the vesicular domain of Syt1 (residues 32-53) (PubMed:15123599, PubMed:20219474). From Rattus norvegicus (Rat).
   5292..5309    +  CDS            9xHis (fragment): 9xHis affinity tag
   5319..5368    +  CDS            SET1 (fragment): solubility-enhancement tag derived from T7 phage gene 10B
   5376..5423    +  terminator     T7 terminator: transcription terminator for bacteriophage T7 RNA polymerase
   5460..5888    +  rep_origin     f1 ori (sequence partly withheld): f1 bacteriophage origin of replication; arrow indicates direction of (+) strand synthesis
   5941..5998    +  promoter       AmpR promoter (fragment): bla
   6007..6822    -  CDS            KanR: aminoglycoside phosphotransferase; aph(3')-Ia; confers resistance to kanamycin in bacteria or G418 (Geneticin®) in eukaryotes
