[The description below was written by a language model from this plasmid's Addgene catalogue record and pLannotate feature annotations shown in this document.]
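Description:
pET SUMO-FL-syt1 5W is a bacterial expression plasmid of about 6.9 kb, built on the pET SUMO backbone, for producing a mutant form of full-length rat synaptotagmin-1 (Syt1) in E. coli. It replicates from a ColE1/pBR322-type origin and retains the bom region and the rop gene, which fits the low copy number given in the catalogue entry. Selection is by kanamycin resistance (aph(3')-Ia). An f1 phage origin is also present, along with short remnants of the pBR322 tetracycline resistance gene that are not functional markers.

Expression is driven by a T7 promoter followed by a lac operator and the T7 gene 10 ribosome binding site, and it ends at the T7 terminator. The plasmid also carries lacI, so transcription is repressed until IPTG is added in a host that supplies T7 RNA polymerase; the record recommends BL21 cells for expression. The open reading frame begins with a short leader that the annotation matches to a His-tag-containing element and a thrombin cleavage site. This is followed by the yeast SMT3-derived SUMO tag, fused to the N-terminus of the Syt1 coding sequence, which was inserted by Gibson assembly. SUMO fusions generally improve solubility and can be removed with SUMO protease. Small His-tag and other fragments annotated downstream of Syt1 are probably backbone remnants, and the record does not show whether they are translated.

The insert carries five tryptophan substitutions (M173W, F231W, F234W, V304W, Y364W), which give the "5W" name, plus C277A and I367C. The record does not explain the reason for these mutations. The associated publication compares synaptotagmin-1 and synaptotagmin-7 in membrane penetration and fusion pore formation, which suggests the purified protein was used in that kind of study.
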