Addgene plasmid #213629: pET SUMO-FL-syt1 5W
Purpose: Bacterial expression of SUMO-tagged rat FL-syt1 5W
Depositing lab: Edwin Chapman. Depositing organization: University of Wisconsin, Madison. Publication: Synaptotagmin-7 outperforms synaptotagmin-1 to promote the formation of large, stable fusion pores via robust membrane penetration. Courtney KC, Mandal T, Mehta N, Wu L, Li Y, Das D, Cui Q, Chapman ER. Nat Commun. 2023 Nov 27;14(1):7761. doi: 10.1038/s41467-023-42497-8. PubMed 38012142.
Backbone
  Vector backbone: pET SUMO
  Vector type: Bacterial Expression
Growth in bacteria
  Bacterial resistance: Kanamycin, 50 μg/mL
  Growth temperature: 37°C
  Growth strain: DH5alpha
  Growth instructions: Use BL21 cells for protein expression.
  Copy number: Low Copy
Gene/Insert
  Gene/Insert name: FL-syt1 5W
  Species: R. norvegicus (rat)
  Mutation: M173W, F231W, F234W, C277A, V304W, Y364W, I367C
  Entrez Gene: Syt1 (a.k.a. P65)
  Tag / fusion protein: SUMO (N terminal on insert)
  Cloning method: Gibson Cloning
Terms and licenses: Academic/Nonprofit Terms; Industry Terms: Not Available to Industry
How to cite: pET SUMO-FL-syt1 5W was a gift from Edwin Chapman (Addgene plasmid # 213629 ; http://n2t.net/addgene:213629 ; RRID:Addgene_213629)
